Addgene plasmid #183029: pCapVQ329R
Purpose: the patatin-like phosphodiesterase CapV variant CapVQ329R cloned in the L-arabinose inducible vector pBAD28
Depositing lab: Ute Romling. Depositing organization: Karolinska Institutet. Publication: Patatin-like phospholipase CapV in Escherichia coli - morphological and physiological effects of one amino acid substitution. Li F, Cao L, Bahre H, Kim SK, Schroeder K, Jonas K, Koonce K, Mekonnen SA, Mohanty S, Bai F, Brauner A, Lee VT, Rohde M, Romling U. NPJ Biofilms Microbiomes. 2022 May 11;8(1):39. doi: 10.1038/s41522-022-00294-z. PubMed 35546554.
Backbone
  Vector backbone: pBAD28
  Backbone manufacturer: Beckwith Lab
  Backbone size w/o insert (bp): 5801
  Total vector size (bp): 6885
  Vector type: Bacterial Expression
  Selectable markers: chloramphenicol
Growth in bacteria
  Bacterial resistance: Ampicillin, 100 μg/mL
  Growth temperature: 37°C
  Growth strain: DH5alpha
  Growth instructions: upon induction of CapVQ329R in Escherichia coli MG1655 and other strains, extensive filamentation is induced
  Copy number: Low Copy
Gene/Insert
  Gene/Insert name: patatin-like phospholipase variant CapVQ329R (alt name: locus tag of wild type CapV: BHF03_RS01975)
  Species: Escherichia coli ECOR31
  Insert size (bp): 1102
  Mutation: glutamine 329 changed to arginine
  GenBank ID: GCA_001865905.1
  Promoter: pBAD promoter
  Tag / fusion protein: No
  Cloning method: Restriction Enzyme; 5′ cloning site SacI (unknown if destroyed); 3′ cloning site XbaI (unknown if destroyed)
  Sequencing primers: 5′ VC0178-81-SacI-fw GGCGAGCTCGCTATATTCTCTGGTTATGGGGTTTTCAATGTCTG; 3′ VC0178-XbaI-rv GCTCTAGATCAGAGTTTCTCCTGCGC
Terms and licenses: Academic/Nonprofit Terms; Industry Terms: Not Available to Industry
Depositor comments: Please visit https://www.biorxiv.org/content/10.1101/2020.11.22.387274v1.full for bioRxiv preprint.
How to cite: pCapVQ329R was a gift from Ute Romling (Addgene plasmid # 183029 ; http://n2t.net/addgene:183029 ; RRID:Addgene_183029)
