[The description below was written by a language model from this plasmid's Addgene catalogue record and pLannotate feature annotations shown in this document.]
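Description:
pCapVQ329R is a bacterial expression plasmid built on pBAD28, a low-copy, L-arabinose-inducible vector for Escherichia coli. The feature table shows a complete p15A origin, which is compatible with ColE1-type plasmids and accounts for the low copy number. It also shows an M13 phage origin and short remnants of ColE1-type and RSF origins, an IS1 element, and the tetracycline resistance gene and promoter; these fragments look like backbone leftovers rather than functional parts. Two intact resistance genes are present: β-lactamase under its own promoter (ampicillin, the selection listed for propagation) and chloramphenicol acetyltransferase under the cat promoter (chloramphenicol, listed as the selectable marker).

The insert is a roughly 1.1 kb fragment from E. coli strain ECOR31 encoding CapV, a patatin-like phospholipase, carrying a single substitution of glutamine 329 to arginine and no tag. It was cloned between SacI and XbaI sites downstream of the araBAD promoter. The divergently transcribed araC gene supplies the regulator that keeps the promoter repressed without arabinose and activates it when arabinose is added. The rrnB T1 and T2 terminators follow the residual polylinker and stop transcription of the insert.

The matching database annotation describes wild-type CapV as an effector of an abortive-infection antiphage system. According to the record, inducing the Q329R variant in E. coli MG1655 and other strains causes extensive filamentation. The plasmid therefore serves to study the morphological and physiological consequences of this one amino acid change under controlled, titratable expression.
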