Features (pLannotate 1.2.2; 18 found; start..end, strand, type, name):
     96..974     -  CDS            araC: L-arabinose regulatory protein; araC
   1001..1285    +  promoter       araBAD promoter: araBAD; promoter of the L-arabinose operon of E. coli; the araC regulatory gene is transcribed in the opposite direction (Guzman et al., 1995)
   1346..2416    +  CDS            capV: CAPV_ECOLX - Experimental evidence at protein level: Swiss-Prot protein existence level 1. Protects E.coli against phage infection. When capV and dncV are introduced in E.coli MG1655 there is 1000-fold protection against phage P1; protection against other phage (T2, T4, T5, T6 and lambda- vir) requires the 2 subsequent genes (cap2 and cap3). Upon P1 phage infection the activating molecule is produced between 30 and 40 minutes. Activation leads to bacterial cell lysis and death, which occurs before the phage has finished its replication cycle, thus protecting non-infected bacteria by aborting t
   2420..2449    +  misc_feature   MCS (fragment): pUC18/19 multiple cloning site
   2533..2648    +  ncRNA          5S rRNA: Accession: RF00001 - 5S ribosomal RNA
   2652..2738    +  terminator     rrnB T1 terminator: Escherichia coli rrnB; transcription terminator T1 from the E. coli rrnB gene
   2830..2857    +  terminator     rrnB T2 terminator: transcription terminator T2 from the E. coli rrnB gene
   2876..2967    +  promoter       AmpR promoter: bla
   2968..3828    +  CDS            AmpR: β-lactamase; bla; confers resistance to ampicillin, carbenicillin, and related antibiotics
   3870..4250    +  rep_origin     M13 ori (sequence partly withheld): M13 bacteriophage origin of replication; arrow indicates direction of (+) strand synthesis
   4436..4669    +  rep_origin     ori (fragment): high-copy-number ColE1/pMB1/pBR322/pUC origin of replication
   4881..5540    -  CDS            CmR: chloramphenicol acetyltransferase; cat; confers resistance to chloramphenicol
   5541..5643    -  promoter       cat promoter: promoter of the E. coli cat gene encoding chloramphenicol acetyltransferase
   5764..5907    +  mobile_element IS1 (fragment): prokaryotic transposable element IS1
   6026..6081    -  rep_origin     RSF ori (fragment): Plasmids containing the RSF 1030 origin of replication can be propagated in E. coli cells that contain additional plasmids with compatible origins.
   6169..6714    -  rep_origin     p15A ori: Plasmids containing the medium-copy-number p15A origin of replication can be propagated in E. coli cells that contain a second plasmid with the ColE1 origin.
   6751..6871    -  CDS            TcR (fragment): tetracycline efflux protein; tet; confers resistance to tetracycline
   6881..6       +  promoter       tet promoter (fragment) (across the origin): E. coli promoter for tetracycline efflux protein gene
>Addgene plasmid #183029 | pCapVQ329R | addgene full sequence | sequence record 361616 | Addgene NGS Result
ATCGATGCATAATGTGCCTGTCAAATGGACGAAGCAGGGATTCTGCAAACCCTATGCTACTCCGTCAAGC
CGTCAATTGTCTGATTCGTTACCAATTATGACAACTTGACGGCTACATCATTCACTTTTTCTTCACAACC
GGCACGGAACTCGCTCGGGCTGGCCCCGGTGCATTTTTTAAATACCCGCGAGAAATAGAGTTGATCGTCA
AAACCAACATTGCGACCGACGGTGGCGATAGGCATCCGGGTGGTGCTCAAAAGCAGCTTCGCCTGGCTGA
TACGTTGGTCCTCGCGCCAGCTTAAGACGCTAATCCCTAACTGCTGGCGGAAAAGATGTGACAGACGCGA
CGGCGACAAGCAAACATGCTGTGCGACGCTGGCGATATCAAAATTGCTGTCTGCCAGGTGATCGCTGATG
TACTGACAAGCCTCGCGTACCCGATTATCCATCGGTGGATGGAGCGACTCGTTAATCGCTTCCATGCGCC
GCAGTAACAATTGCTCAAGCAGATTTATCGCCAGCAGCTCCGAATAGCGCCCTTCCCCTTGCCCGGCGTT
AATGATTTGCCCAAACAGGTCGCTGAAATGCGGCTGGTGCGCTTCATCCGGGCGAAAGAACCCCGTATTG
GCAAATATTGACGGCCAGTTAAGCCATTCATGCCAGTAGGCGCGCGGACGAAAGTAAACCCACTGGTGAT
ACCATTCGCGAGCCTCCGGATGACGACCGTAGTGATGAATCTCTCCTGGCGGGAACAGCAAAATATCACC
CGGTCGGCAAACAAATTCTCGTCCCTGATTTTTCACCACCCCCTGACCGCGAATGGTGAGATTGAGAATA
TAACCTTTCATTCCCAGCGGTCGGTCGATAAAAAAATCGAGATAACCGTTGGCCTCAATCGGCGTTAAAC
CCGCCACCAGATGGGCATTAAACGAGTATCCCGGCAGCAGGGGATCATTTTGCGCTTCAGCCATACTTTT
CATACTCCCGCCATTCAGAGAAGAAACCAATTGTCCATATTGCATCAGACATTGCCGTCACTGCGTCTTT
TACTGGCTCTTCTCGCTAACCAAACCGGTAACCCCGCTTATTAAAAGCATTCTGTAACAAAGCGGGACCA
AAGCCATGACAAAAACGCGTAACAAAAGTGTCTATAATCACGGCAGAAAAGTCCACATTGATTATTTGCA
CGGCGTCACACTTTGCTATGCCATAGCATTTTTATCCATAAGATTAGCGGATCCTACCTGACGCTTTTTA
TCGCAACTCTCTACTGTTTCTCCATACCCGTTTTTTTGGGCTAGCGAATTCGAGCTCGCTATATTCTCTG
GTTATGGGGTTTTCAATGTCTGAATTGCATGTAGTCAATGACCATGGAGTACGGCTACTCTGCCTAAATG
GTGGTGGGGCCAGAGGGATGTTTACAATCAGTGTGCTTGCTGAGATTGAGAGGATACTTGCCTCTAGGCA
CCCTGACCAAGAAATCAGAATTGGCGATTACTTTGACCTCATCGCAGGGACATCGATAGGTGGGATCTTG
GCTCTCGGCCTTGCTAAAGGCAAGAGTGCTCGCGAGTTGGAATGTGTTTTCTTAGATAAAGCGAATGATA
TTTTTCCACCAAGATGGTGGCTATTCAATCTCCTTAAATCACTTGTTTCTCCCATTTATAGTAGTAAACC
ACTTCGACAAACAATTGAAACGATGATCGGTGGTGAGACTACCTTTAATGACCTGGCCCGGAGAGTAATG
GTCCCGGCAGTCAATCTTTCAACAGGAAAACCTCAGTTCTTCAAGACACCACATAACCCAGATTTTACCC
GCGACGGTGCACTTAAATTGATTGATGCCGCACTCGCAACCTCCGCTGCACCGACGTTCTTTGCACCACA
CCATTGTGAAGACCTTGGTTCTTATTTTGCTGATGGAGGTCTGGTCGCCAACAACCCCAGTTATATCGGA
TTTTTGGAAGTTTTCAGGGACATGAAGTCTGATTTTCCTGATGTTGCTCATAAAGACATACACATACTTA
ATATCGGTACTACCGGGGAAGAGTATTCACTTAGCCCAAGGCTGCTGAGCAAAAAATGGTGGAATGGCTA
CTGCCGACTTTGGGGCGTAGGTAAAAAACTGGTCCTTACAACCATGGCGGCTAACCAACATCTCCATAAA
AATATGCTCCTGCGCGAGCTTACGCTCCATGGTGCCTCCGATAACTACACCAGTCTGGATGAAGTGATCC
CTAATGAAGCAGCCAGCGACATCACTCTGGATAATGCCACGAAGAGTTCCATTGAAAACCTGCGCGCAAG
GGGAAGACGACTCGCTACTGTGCAGTTCGCTCAGAACCAGAAGCTTAAGAGCTTTTTCACTACACCTGCA
AAACCCTTTAAGCGCGCAATCGCGCAGGAGAAACTCTGATCTAGAGTCGACCTGCAGGCATGCAAGCTTG
GCTGTTTTGGCGGATGAGAGAAGATTTTCAGCCTGATACAGATTAAATCAGAACGCAGAAGCGGTCTGAT
AAAACAGAATTTGCCTGGCGGCAGTAGCGCGGTGGTCCCACCTGACCCCATGCCGAACTCAGAAGTGAAA
CGCCGTAGCGCCGATGGTAGTGTGGGGTCTCCCCATGCGAGAGTAGGGAACTGCCAGGCATCAAATAAAA
CGAAAGGCTCAGTCGAAAGACTGGGCCTTTCGTTTTATCTGTTGTTTGTCGGTGAACGCTCTCCTGAGTA
GGACAAATCCGCCGGGAGCGGATTTGAACGTTGCGAAGCAACGGCCCGGAGGGTGGCGGGCAGGACGCCC
GCCATAAACTGCCAGGCATCAAATTAAGCAGAAGGCCATCCTGACGGATGGCCTTTTTGCGTTTCTACAA
ACTCTTTTGTTTATTTTTCTAAATACATTCAAATATGTATCCGCTCATGAGACAATAACCCTGATAAATG
CTTCAATAATATTGAAAAAGGAAGAGTATGAGTATTCAACATTTCCGTGTCGCCCTTATTCCCTTTTTTG
CGGCATTTTGCCTTCCTGTTTTTGCTCACCCAGAAACGCTGGTGAAAGTAAAAGATGCTGAAGATCAGTT
GGGTGCACGAGTGGGTTACATCGAACTGGATCTCAACAGCGGTAAGATCCTTGAGAGTTTTCGCCCCGAA
GAACGTTTTCCAATGATGAGCACTTTTAAAGTTCTGCTATGTGGCGCGGTATTATCCCGTGTTGACGCCG
GGCAAGAGCAACTCGGTCGCCGCATACACTATTCTCAGAATGACTTGGTTGAGTACTCACCAGTCACAGA
AAAGCATCTTACGGATGGCATGACAGTAAGAGAATTATGCAGTGCTGCCATAACCATGAGTGATAACACT
GCGGCCAACTTACTTCTGACAACGATCGGAGGACCGAAGGAGCTAACCGCTTTTTTGCACAACATGGGGG
ATCATGTAACTCGCCTTGATCGTTGGGAACCGGAGCTGAATGAAGCCATACCAAACGACGAGCGTGACAC
CACGATGCCTGCAGCAATGGCAACAACGTTGCGCAAACTATTAACTGGCGAACTACTTACTCTAGCTTCC
CGGCAACAATTAATAGACTGGATGGAGGCGGATAAAGTTGCAGGACCACTTCTGCGCTCGGCCCTTCCGG
CTGGCTGGTTTATTGCTGATAAATCTGGAGCCGGTGAGCGTGGGTCTCGCGGTATCATTGCAGCACTGGG
GCCAGATGGTAAGCCCTCCCGTATCGTAGTTATCTACACGACGGGGAGTCAGGCAACTATGGATGAACGA
AATAGACAGATCGCTGAGATAGGTGCCTCACTGATTAAGCATTGGTAACTGTCAGACCAAGTTTACTCAT
ATATACTTTAGATTGATT
[125 nt withheld, positions 3869-3993]
C
[141 nt withheld, positions 3995-4135]
CCTTTGACGTTGGAGTCCACGTTCTTT
[37 nt withheld, positions 4163-4199]
ACCCTATCTCGGGCTATTCTTTTGATTTATAAGGGATTTTGCCGATTTCGGCCTATTGGTTAAAAAATGA
GCTGATTTAACAAAAATTTAACGCGAATTTTAACAAAATATTAACGTTTACAATTTAAAAGGATCTAGGT
GAAGATCCTTTTTGATAATCTCATGACCAAAATCCCTTAACGTGAGTTTTCGTTCCACTGAGCGTCAGAC
CCCGTAGAAAAGATCAAAGGATCTTCTTGAGATCCTTTTTTTCTGCGCGTAATCTGCTGCTTGCAAACAA
AAAAACCACCGCTACCAGCGGTGGTTTGTTTGCCGGATCAAGAGCTACCAACTCTTTTTCCGAAGGTAAC
TGGCTTCAGCAGAGCGCAGATACCAAATACTGTCCTTCTAGTGTAGCCGTAGTTAGGCCACCACTTCAAG
AACTCTGTAGCACCGCCTACATACCTCGCTCTGCTAATCCTGTTACCAGTCAGGCATTTGAGAAGCACAC
GGTCACACTGCTTCCGGTAGTCAATAAACCGGTAAACCAGCAATAGACATAAGCGGCTATTTAACGACCC
TGCCCTGAACCGACGACCGGGTCGAATTTGCTTTCGAATTTCTGCCATTCATCCGCTTATTATCACTTAT
TCAGGCGTAGCAACCAGGCGTTTAAGGGCACCAATAACTGCCTTAAAAAAATTACGCCCCGCCCTGCCAC
TCATCGCAGTACTGTTGTAATTCATTAAGCATTCTGCCGACATGGAAGCCATCACAAACGGCATGATGAA
CCTGAATCGCCAGCGGCATCAGCACCTTGTCGCCTTGCGTATAATATTTGCCCATGGTGAAAACGGGGGC
GAAGAAGTTGTCCATATTGGCCACGTTTAAATCAAAACTGGTGAAACTCACCCAGGGATTGGCTGAGACG
AAAAACATATTCTCAATAAACCCTTTAGGGAAATAGGCCAGGTTTTCACCGTAACACGCCACATCTTGCG
AATATATGTGTAGAAACTGCCGGAAATCGTCGTGGTATTCACTCCAGAGCGATGAAAACGTTTCAGTTTG
CTCATGGAAAACGGTGTAACAAGGGTGAACACTATCCCATATCACCAGCTCACCGTCTTTCATTGCCATA
CGGAATTCCGGATGAGCATTCATCAGGCGGGCAAGAATGTGAATAAAGGCCGGATAAAACTTGTGCTTAT
TTTTCTTTACGGTCTTTAAAAAGGCCGTAATATCCAGCTGAACGGTCTGGTTATAGGTACATTGAGCAAC
TGACTGAAATGCCTCAAAATGTTCTTTACGATGCCATTGGGATATATCAACGGTGGTATATCCAGTGATT
TTTTTCTCCATTTTAGCTTCCTTAGCTCCTGAAAATCTCGATAACTCAAAAAATACGCCCGGTAGTGATC
TTATTTCATTATGGTGAAAGTTGGAACCTCTTACGTGCCGATCAACGTCTCATTTTCGCCAAAAGTTGGC
CCAGGGCTTCCCGGTATCAACAGGGACACCAGGATTTATTTATTCTGCGAAGTGATCTTCCGTCACAGGT
ATTTATTCGGCGCAAAGTGCGTCGGGTGATGCTGCCAACTTACTGATTTAGTGTATGATGGTGTTTTTGA
GGTGCTCCAGTGGCTTCTGTTTCTATCAGCTGTCCCTCCTGTTCAGCTACTGACGGGGTGGTGCGTAACG
GCAAAAGCACCGCCGGACATCAGCGCTAGCGGAGTGTATACTGGCTTACTATGTTGGCACTGATGAGGGT
GTCAGTGAAGTGCTTCATGTGGCAGGAGAAAAAAGGCTGCACCGGTGCGTCAGCAGAATATGTGATACAG
GATATATTCCGCTTCCTCGCTCACTGACTCGCTACGCTCGGTCGTTCGACTGCGGCGAGCGGAAATGGCT
TACGAACGGGGCGGAGATTTCCTGGAAGATGCCAGGAAGATACTTAACAGGGAAGTGAGAGGGCCGCGGC
AAAGCCGTTTTTCCATAGGCTCCGCCCCCCTGACAAGCATCACGAAATCTGACGCTCAAATCAGTGGTGG
CGAAACCCGACAGGACTATAAAGATACCAGGCGTTTCCCCCTGGCGGCTCCCTCGTGCGCTCTCCTGTTC
CTGCCTTTCGGTTTACCGGTGTCATTCCGCTGTTATGGCCGCGTTTGTCTCATTCCACGCCTGACACTCA
GTTCCGGGTAGGCAGTTCGCTCCAAGCTGGACTGTATGCACGAACCCCCCGTTCAGTCCGACCGCTGCGC
CTTATCCGGTAACTATCGTCTTGAGTCCAACCCGGAAAGACATGCAAAAGCACCACTGGCAGCAGCCACT
GGTAATTGATTTAGAGGAGTTAGTCTTGAAGTCATGCGCCGGTTAAGGCTAAACTGAAAGGACAAGTTTT
GGTGACTGCGCTCCTCCAAGCCAGTTACCTCGGTTCAAAGAGTTGGTAGCTCAGAGAACCTTCGAAAAAC
CGCCCTGCAAGGCGGTTTTTTCGTTTTCAGAGCAAGAGATTACGCGCAGACCAAAACGATCTCAAGAAGA
TCATCTTATTAATCAGATAAAATATTTCTAGGCTCATGAGCCCGAAGTGGCGAGCCCGATCTTCCCCATC
GGTGATGTCGGCGATATAGGCGCCAGCAACCGCACCTGTGGCGCCGGTGATGCCGGCCACGATGCGTCCG
GCGTAGAGGATCTGCTCATGTTTGACAGCTTATC
