>Addgene plasmid #183029 | pCapVQ329R | depositor partial sequence | sequence record 354655 | VC0178-81-SacI-fw  GGCGAGCTCGCTATATTCTCTGGTTATGGGGTTTTCAATGTCTG and VC0178-XbaI-rv GCTCTAGATCAGAGTTTCTCCTGCGC
GGCGAGCTCGCTATATTCTCTGGTTATGGGGTTTTCAATGTCTGAATTGCATGTAGTCAATGACCATGGA
GTACGGCTACTCTGCCTAAATGGTGGTGGGGCCAGAGGGATGTTTACAATCAGTGTGCTTGCTGAGATTG
AGAGGATACTTGCCTCTAGGCACCCTGACCAAGAAATCAGAATTGGCGATTACTTTGACCTCATCGCAGG
GACATCGATAGGTGGGATCTTGGCTCTCGGCCTTGCTAAAGGCAAGAGTGCTCGCGAGTTGGAATGTGTT
TTCTTAGATAAAGCGAATGATATTTTTCCACCAAGATGGTGGCTATTCAATCTCCTTAAATCACTTGTTT
CTCCCATTTATAGTAGTAAACCACTTCGACAAACAATTGAAACGATGATCGGTGGTGAGACTACCTTTAA
TGACCTGGCCCGGAGAGTAATGGTCCCGGCAGTCAATCTTTCAACAGGAAAACCTCAGTTCTTCAAGACA
CCACATAACCCAGATTTTACCCGCGACGGTGCACTTAAATTGATTGATGCCGCACTCGCAACCTCCGCTG
CACCGACGTTCTTTGCACCACACCATTGTGAAGACCTTGGTTCTTATTTTGCTGATGGAGGTCTGGTCGC
CAACAACCCCAGTTATATCGGATTTTTGGAAGTTTTCAGGGACATGAAGTCTGATTTTCCTGATGTTGCT
CATAAAGACATACACATACTTAATATCGGTACTACCGGGGAAGAGTATTCACTTAGCCCAAGGCTGCTGA
GCAAAAAATGGTGGAATGGCTACTGCCGACTTTGGGGCGTAGGTAAAAAACTGGTCCTTACAACCATGGC
GGCTAACCAACATCTCCATAAAAATATGCTCCTGCGCGAGCTTACGCTCCATGGTGCCTCCGATAACTAC
ACCAGTCTGGATGAAGTGATCCCTAATGAAGCAGCCAGCGACATCACTCTGGATAATGCCACGAAGAGTT
CCATTGAAAACCTGCGCGCAAGGGGAAGACGACTCGCTACTGTGCAGTTCGCTCAGAACCAGAAGCTTAA
GAGCTTTTTCACTACACCTGCAAAACCCTTTAAGCGCGCAATCGCGCAGGAGAAACTCTGATCTAGA
